Addgene plasmid #160509: plko-shmfn2-mito-GFP-ER tethering
Purpose: Rescue mfn2 knockdown by tethering mitochondria and ER with GFP
Depositing lab: Qing Deng. Depositing organization: Purdue University. Publication: Mitofusin 2 regulates neutrophil adhesive migration and the actin cytoskeleton. Zhou W, Hsu AY, Wang Y, Syahirah R, Wang T, Jeffries J, Wang X, Mohammad H, Seleem MN, Umulis D, Deng Q. J Cell Sci. 2020 Sep 4;133(17). pii: jcs.248880. doi: 10.1242/jcs.248880. PubMed 32788232.
Backbone
  Vector backbone: pLKO.1 lentiviral backbone
  Backbone manufacturer: sigma MISSION
  Backbone size w/o insert (bp): 8500
  Modifications to backbone: GFP was removed from the backbone (MFN2-sh2: TRCN0000082687) and the tether rescue construct was inserted.
  Vector type: Lentiviral
Growth in bacteria
  Bacterial resistance: Ampicillin, 100 μg/mL
  Growth temperature: 37°C
  Growth strain: NEB Stable
  Copy number: Unknown
Gene/Insert
  Gene/Insert name: mito-GFP-ER tethering
  Species: H. sapiens (human)
  Insert size (bp): 1274
  Promoter: CMV
  Cloning method: Ligation Independent Cloning
  Sequencing primers: 5′ CTCCCGGTCGCCACC ATGGCAATCCAGTTGCGTTCG; 3′ TCGAGGTCGAGAATT TTA AGATACATTGATGAGTTTGG
Resource information
  A portion of this plasmid was derived from a plasmid made by: pLKO.1 lentiviral constructs with shRNA (TRCN0000082687) was from MILLIPORE SIGMA.
Terms and licenses: Academic/Nonprofit Terms; Industry Terms: Not Available to Industry
Depositor comments: The mitochondria-GFP-ER tether construct was published. The GFP containing a mitochondria localization signal (ATGGCAATCCAGTTGCGTTCGCTCTTCCCCTTGGCATTGCCCGGAATGCTGGCCCTCCTTGGCTGGTGGTGGTTTTTCTCTCGTAAAAAA) and ER localization signal (ATGGTTTATATTGGCATCGCTATTTTTTTGTTTTTGGTGGGCCTGTTTATGAAA) at it N- and C- terminal respectively. 1. Kornmann, B. et al. An ER-mitochondria tethering complex revealed by a synthetic biology screen. Science (80-. ). 325, 477–481 (2009).
How to cite: plko-shmfn2-mito-GFP-ER tethering was a gift from Qing Deng (Addgene plasmid # 160509 ; http://n2t.net/addgene:160509 ; RRID:Addgene_160509)
