[The description below was written by a language model from this plasmid's Addgene catalogue record and pLannotate feature annotations shown in this document.]
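Description:
plko-shmfn2-mito-GFP-ER tethering is a lentiviral transfer plasmid built on the pLKO.1 (MISSION) backbone that combines knockdown of human mitofusin 2 with expression of a synthetic organelle tether. It is propagated in E. coli through a high-copy ColE1/pUC-type origin with ampicillin resistance, and also carries an f1 origin. The viral portion has third-generation, self-inactivating architecture. An RSV promoter drives a truncated HIV-1 5′ LTR, followed by the Ψ packaging signal, RRE, a cPPT/CTS element and a ΔU3 3′ LTR. Packaging functions must therefore be supplied in trans, and the integrated provirus lacks LTR promoter activity. An hPGK promoter drives puromycin N-acetyltransferase for selection of transduced mammalian cells.

Within the provirus, a human U6 Pol III promoter sits upstream of the position where the MFN2 shRNA hairpin is expected. The hairpin itself is not annotated in the feature table, but the catalogue entry describes the backbone as an MFN2-targeting shRNA clone. Downstream, in place of the GFP originally carried by the backbone, CMV enhancer/promoter elements drive the tether. This is EGFP flanked by an N-terminal mitochondrial outer-membrane targeting sequence, which the annotation matches to an Akap1 fragment, and a C-terminal ER membrane anchor, which it matches to a yeast UBC6 tail fragment. An SV40 poly(A) signal follows the open reading frame. Because the fusion is anchored in both membranes, it physically bridges mitochondria and ER while also marking expressing cells with green fluorescence.

The stated purpose is to test whether artificially restoring mitochondria–ER contacts rescues the phenotypes caused by MFN2 depletion. The associated study examined this in the context of neutrophil adhesive migration and actin cytoskeleton regulation.
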