Features (pLannotate 1.2.2; 34 found; start..end, strand, type, name):
    529..1128    +  CDS            PuroR: puromycin N-acetyltransferase; pac from Streptomyces alboniger; confers resistance to puromycin
   1171..1254    +  CDS            nef (fragment): NEF_HV1Z2 - Experimental evidence at protein level: Swiss-Prot protein existence level 1. Extracellular Nef protein targets CD4(+) T-lymphocytes for apoptosis by interacting with CXCR4 surface receptors. From Human immunodeficiency virus type 1 group M subtype D (isolate Z2/CDC-Z34) (HIV-1).
   1256..1489    +  LTR            3' LTR (ΔU3): self-inactivating 3' long terminal repeat (LTR) from HIV-1
   1561..1682    +  polyA_signal   SV40 poly(A) signal: SV40 polyadenylation signal
   1722..1857    +  rep_origin     SV40 ori: SV40 origin of replication
   1878..1896    -  promoter       T7 promoter: promoter for bacteriophage T7 RNA polymerase
   1904..2059    +  CDS            lacZα (fragment): LacZα fragment of β-galactosidase; lacZ fragment
   2064..2492    +  rep_origin     f1 ori (sequence partly withheld): f1 bacteriophage origin of replication; arrow indicates direction of (+) strand synthesis
   2545..2649    +  promoter       AmpR promoter: bla
   2650..3510    +  CDS            AmpR: β-lactamase; bla; confers resistance to ampicillin, carbenicillin, and related antibiotics
   3681..4269    +  rep_origin     ori: high-copy-number ColE1/pMB1/pBR322/pUC origin of replication
   4452..4544    +  CDS            lacI (fragment): lac repressor; lacI; The lac repressor binds to the lac operator to inhibit transcription in E. coli. This inhibition can be relieved by adding lactose or isopropyl-β-D-thiogalactopyranoside (IPTG).
   4557..4578    +  protein_bind   CAP binding site: CAP binding activates transcription in the presence of cAMP. E. coli catabolite activator protein
   4593..4623    +  promoter       lac promoter: promoter for the E. coli lac operon
   4631..4647    +  protein_bind   lac operator: The lac repressor binds to the lac operator to inhibit transcription in E. coli. This inhibition can be relieved by adding lactose or isopropyl-β-D-thiogalactopyranoside (IPTG). lac repressor encoded by lacI
   4692..4710    +  promoter       T3 promoter: promoter for bacteriophage T3 RNA polymerase
   4738..4964    +  promoter       RSV promoter: Rous sarcoma virus enhancer/promoter
   4965..5145    +  LTR            5' LTR (truncated): truncated 5' long terminal repeat (LTR) from HIV-1
   5192..5317    +  misc_feature   HIV-1 Ψ: packaging signal of human immunodeficiency virus type 1
   5301..5664    +  CDS            HIV-1 gag (fragment): gag protein from human immunodeficiency virus 1; gag
   5810..6043    +  misc_feature   RRE: The Rev response element (RRE) of HIV-1 allows for Rev-dependent mRNA export from the nucleus to the cytoplasm.
   6420..6520    +  CDS            Rev (fragment): human immunodeficiency virus 1 (HIV-1) Rev protein; rev; enhances nuclear export of unspliced and incompletely spliced viral mRNAs
   6570..6810    +  promoter       U6 promoter: RNA polymerase III promoter for human U6 snRNA
   6880..7242    +  enhancer       CMV enhancer: human cytomegalovirus immediate early enhancer
   7315..7332    -  promoter       CMV promoter (fragment): human cytomegalovirus (CMV) immediate early promoter
   7395..7446    +  promoter       CMVd2 promoter: truncated human cytomegalovirus (CMV) immediate early promoter that yields moderately reduced expression relative to the full-length promoter
   7491..7583    +  CDS            Akap1 (fragment): AKAP1_RAT - Also known as Akap. Experimental evidence at protein level: Swiss-Prot protein existence level 1. Binds to type I and II regulatory subunits of protein kinase A and anchors them to the cytoplasmic face of the mitochondrial outer membrane (By similarity). Involved in mitochondrial-mediated antiviral innate immunity (By similarity). Promotes translocation of NDUFS1 into mitochondria to regulate mitochondrial membrane respiratory chain NADH dehydrogenase (Complex I) activity (By similarity). From Rattus norvegicus (Rat).
   7650..8366    +  CDS            EGFP: EGFP is a basic (constitutively fluorescent) green fluorescent protein published in 1996, derived from Aequorea victoria. It is reported to be a rapidly-maturing weak dimer with moderate acid sensitivity.
   8388..8462    +  CDS            UBC6 (fragment): UBC6_YEAST - Also known as DOA2. Experimental evidence at protein level: Swiss-Prot protein existence level 1. Catalyzes the covalent attachment of ubiquitin to other proteins. Functions in degradation of misfolded or regulated proteins localized in the endoplasmic reticulum (ER) lumen or membrane via the ubiquitin-proteasome system. Cognate E2 conjugating enzyme for the DOA10 ubiquitin ligase complex, which is part of the ERAD-C pathway responsible for the rapid degradation of membrane proteins with misfolded cytoplasmic domains. From Saccharomyces cerevisiae (strain ATCC 204508 / S288c) (Bak
   8466..8518    +  misc_feature   MCS: multiple cloning site
   8535..8619    +  CDS            large T antigen (fragment): large T antigen from SV40 (simian virus 40)
   8642..8763    +  polyA_signal   SV40 poly(A) signal: SV40 polyadenylation signal
   8805..8922    +  misc_feature   cPPT/CTS: central polypurine tract and central termination sequence of HIV-1
   8971..507     +  promoter       hPGK promoter (across the origin): human phosphoglycerate kinase 1 promoter
>Addgene plasmid #160509 | plko-shmfn2-mito-GFP-ER tethering | addgene full sequence | sequence record 317400
TTGGGGTTGCGCCTTTTCCAAGGCAGCCCTGGGTTTGCGCAGGGACGCGGCTGCTCTGGGCGTGGTTCCG
GGAAACGCAGCGGCGCCGACCCTGGGTCTCGCACATTCTTCACGTCCGTTCGCAGCGTCACCCGGATCTT
CGCCGCTACCCTTGTGGGCCCCCCGGCGACGCTTCCTGCTCCGCCCCTAAGTCGGGAAGGTTCCTTGCGG
TTCGCGGCGTGCCGGACGTGACAAACGGAAGCCGCACGTCTCACTAGTACCCTCGCAGACGGACAGCGCC
AGGGAGCAATGGCAGCGCGCCGACCGCGATGGGCTGTGGCCAATAGCGGCTGCTCAGCAGGGCGCGCCGA
GAGCAGCGGCCGGGAAGGGGCGGTGCGGGAGGCGGGGTGTGGGGCGGTAGTGTGGGCCCTGTTCCTGCCC
GCGCGGTGTTCCGCATTCTGCAAGCCTCCGGAGCGCACGTCGGCAGTCGGCTCCCTCGTTGACCGAATCA
CCGACCTCTCTCCCCAGGGGGATCCACCGGAGCTTACCATGACCGAGTACAAGCCCACGGTGCGCCTCGC
CACCCGCGACGACGTCCCCAGGGCCGTACGCACCCTCGCCGCCGCGTTCGCCGACTACCCCGCCACGCGC
CACACCGTCGATCCGGACCGCCACATCGAGCGGGTCACCGAGCTGCAAGAACTCTTCCTCACGCGCGTCG
GGCTCGACATCGGCAAGGTGTGGGTCGCGGACGACGGCGCCGCGGTGGCGGTCTGGACCACGCCGGAGAG
CGTCGAAGCGGGGGCGGTGTTCGCCGAGATCGGCCCGCGCATGGCCGAGTTGAGCGGTTCCCGGCTGGCC
GCGCAGCAACAGATGGAAGGCCTCCTGGCGCCGCACCGGCCCAAGGAGCCCGCGTGGTTCCTGGCCACCG
TCGGCGTCTCGCCCGACCACCAGGGCAAGGGTCTGGGCAGCGCCGTCGTGCTCCCCGGAGTGGAGGCGGC
CGAGCGCGCCGGGGTGCCCGCCTTCCTGGAGACCTCCGCGCCCCGCAACCTCCCCTTCTACGAGCGGCTC
GGCTTCACCGTCACCGCCGACGTCGAGGTGCCCGAAGGACCGCGCACCTGGTGCATGACCCGCAAGCCCG
GTGCCTGACGCCCGCCCCACGACCCGCAGCGCCCGACCGAAAGGAGCGCACGACCCCATGCATCGGTACC
TTTAAGACCAATGACTTACAAGGCAGCTGTAGATCTTAGCCACTTTTTAAAAGAAAAGGGGGGACTGGAA
GGGCTAATTCACTCCCAACGAAGACAAGATCTGCTTTTTGCTTGTACTGGGTCTCTCTGGTTAGACCAGA
TCTGAGCCTGGGAGCTCTCTGGCTAACTAGGGAACCCACTGCTTAAGCCTCAATAAAGCTTGCCTTGAGT
GCTTCAAGTAGTGTGTGCCCGTCTGTTGTGTGACTCTGGTAACTAGAGATCCCTCAGACCCTTTTAGTCA
GTGTGGAAAATCTCTAGCAGTAGTAGTTCATGTCATCTTATTATTCAGTATTTATAACTTGCAAAGAAAT
GAATATCAGAGAGTGAGAGGAACTTGTTTATTGCAGCTTATAATGGTTACAAATAAAGCAATAGCATCAC
AAATTTCACAAATAAAGCATTTTTTTCACTGCATTCTAGTTGTGGTTTGTCCAAACTCATCAATGTATCT
TATCATGTCTGGCTCTAGCTATCCCGCCCCTAACTCCGCCCATCCCGCCCCTAACTCCGCCCAGTTCCGC
CCATTCTCCGCCCCATGGCTGACTAATTTTTTTTATTTATGCAGAGGCCGAGGCCGCCTCGGCCTCTGAG
CTATTCCAGAAGTAGTGAGGAGGCTTTTTTGGAGGCCTAGGGACGTACCCAATTCGCCCTATAGTGAGTC
GTATTACGCGCGCTCACTGGCCGTCGTTTTACAACGTCGTGACTGGGAAAACCCTGGCGTTACCCAACTT
AATCGCCTTGCAGCACATCCCCCTTTCGCCAGCTGGCGTAATAGCGAAGAGGCCCGCACCGATCGCCCTT
CCCAACAGTTGCGCAGCCTGAATGGCGAATGGG
[124 nt withheld, positions 2064-2187]
C
[91 nt withheld, positions 2189-2279]
A
[49 nt withheld, positions 2281-2329]
CCTTTGACGTTGGAGTCCACGTTCTTT
[37 nt withheld, positions 2357-2393]
ACCCTATCTCGGTCTATTCTTTTGATTTATAAGGGATTTTGCCGATTTCGGCCTATTGGTTAAAAAATGA
GCTGATTTAACAAAAATTTAACGCGAATTTTAACAAAATATTAACGCTTACAATTTAGGTGGCACTTTTC
GGGGAAATGTGCGCGGAACCCCTATTTGTTTATTTTTCTAAATACATTCAAATATGTATCCGCTCATGAG
ACAATAACCCTGATAAATGCTTCAATAATATTGAAAAAGGAAGAGTATGAGTATTCAACATTTCCGTGTC
GCCCTTATTCCCTTTTTTGCGGCATTTTGCCTTCCTGTTTTTGCTCACCCAGAAACGCTGGTGAAAGTAA
AAGATGCTGAAGATCAGTTGGGTGCACGAGTGGGTTACATCGAACTGGATCTCAACAGCGGTAAGATCCT
TGAGAGTTTTCGCCCCGAAGAACGTTTTCCAATGATGAGCACTTTTAAAGTTCTGCTATGTGGCGCGGTA
TTATCCCGTATTGACGCCGGGCAAGAGCAACTCGGTCGCCGCATACACTATTCTCAGAATGACTTGGTTG
AGTACTCACCAGTCACAGAAAAGCATCTTACGGATGGCATGACAGTAAGAGAATTATGCAGTGCTGCCAT
AACCATGAGTGATAACACTGCGGCCAACTTACTTCTGACAACGATCGGAGGACCGAAGGAGCTAACCGCT
TTTTTGCACAACATGGGGGATCATGTAACTCGCCTTGATCGTTGGGAACCGGAGCTGAATGAAGCCATAC
CAAACGACGAGCGTGACACCACGATGCCTGTAGCAATGGCAACAACGTTGCGCAAACTATTAACTGGCGA
ACTACTTACTCTAGCTTCCCGGCAACAATTAATAGACTGGATGGAGGCGGATAAAGTTGCAGGACCACTT
CTGCGCTCGGCCCTTCCGGCTGGCTGGTTTATTGCTGATAAATCTGGAGCCGGTGAGCGTGGGTCTCGCG
GTATCATTGCAGCACTGGGGCCAGATGGTAAGCCCTCCCGTATCGTAGTTATCTACACGACGGGGAGTCA
GGCAACTATGGATGAACGAAATAGACAGATCGCTGAGATAGGTGCCTCACTGATTAAGCATTGGTAACTG
TCAGACCAAGTTTACTCATATATACTTTAGATTGATTTAAAACTTCATTTTTAATTTAAAAGGATCTAGG
TGAAGATCCTTTTTGATAATCTCATGACCAAAATCCCTTAACGTGAGTTTTCGTTCCACTGAGCGTCAGA
CCCCGTAGAAAAGATCAAAGGATCTTCTTGAGATCCTTTTTTTCTGCGCGTAATCTGCTGCTTGCAAACA
AAAAAACCACCGCTACCAGCGGTGGTTTGTTTGCCGGATCAAGAGCTACCAACTCTTTTTCCGAAGGTAA
CTGGCTTCAGCACAGCGCAGATACCAAATACTGTTCTTCTAGTGTAGCCGTAGTTAGGCCACCACTTCAA
GAACTCTGTAGCACCGCCTACATACCTCGCTCTGCTAATCCTGTTACCAGTGGCTGCTGCCAGTGGCGAT
AAGTCGTGTCTTACCGGGTTGGACTCAAGACGATAGTTACCGGATAAGGCGCAGCGGTCGGGCTGAACGG
GGGGTTCGTGCACACAGCCCAGCTTGGAGCGAACGACCTACACCGAACTGAGATACCTACAGCGTGAGCT
ATGAGAAAGCGCCACGCTTCCCGAAGGGAGAAAGGCGGACAGGTATCCGGTAAGCGGCAGGGTCGGAACA
GGAGAGCGCACGAGGGAGCTTCCAGGGGGAAACGCCTGGTATCTTTATAGTCCTGTCGGGTTTCGCCACC
TCTGACTTGAGCGTCGATTTTTGTGATGCTCGTCAGGGGGGCGGAGCCTATGGAAAAACGCCAGCAACGC
GGCCTTTTTACGGTTCCTGGCCTTTTGCTGGCCTTTTGCTCACATGTTCTTTCCTGCGTTATCCCCTGAT
TCTGTGGATAACCGTATTACCGCCTTTGAGTGAGCTGATACCGCTCGCCGCAGCCGAACGACCGAGCGCA
GCGAGTCAGTGAGCGAGGAAGCGGAAGAGCGCCCAATACGCAAACCGCCTCTCCCCGCGCGTTGGCCGAT
TCATTAATGCAGCTGGCACGACAGGTTTCCCGACTGGAAAGCGGGCAGTGAGCGCAACGCAATTAATGTG
AGTTAGCTCACTCATTAGGCACCCCAGGCTTTACACTTTATGCTTCCGGCTCGTATGTTGTGTGGAATTG
TGAGCGGATAACAATTTCACACAGGAAACAGCTATGACCATGATTACGCCAAGCGCGCAATTAACCCTCA
CTAAAGGGAACAAAAGCTGGAGCTGCAAGCTTAATGTAGTCTTATGCAATACTCTTGTAGTCTTGCAACA
TGGTAACGATGAGTTAGCAACATGCCTTACAAGGAGAGAAAAAGCACCGTGCATGCCGATTGGTGGAAGT
AAGGTGGTACGATCGTGCCTTATTAGGAAGGCAACAGACGGGTCTGACATGGATTGGACGAACCACTGAA
TTGCCGCATTGCAGAGATATTGTATTTAAGTGCCTAGCTCGATACATAAACGGGTCTCTCTGGTTAGACC
AGATCTGAGCCTGGGAGCTCTCTGGCTAACTAGGGAACCCACTGCTTAAGCCTCAATAAAGCTTGCCTTG
AGTGCTTCAAGTAGTGTGTGCCCGTCTGTTGTGTGACTCTGGTAACTAGAGATCCCTCAGACCCTTTTAG
TCAGTGTGGAAAATCTCTAGCAGTGGCGCCCGAACAGGGACTTGAAAGCGAAAGGGAAACCAGAGGAGCT
CTCTCGACGCAGGACTCGGCTTGCTGAAGCGCGCACGGCAAGAGGCGAGGGGCGGCGACTGGTGAGTACG
CCAAAAATTTTGACTAGCGGAGGCTAGAAGGAGAGAGATGGGTGCGAGAGCGTCAGTATTAAGCGGGGGA
GAATTAGATCGCGATGGGAAAAAATTCGGTTAAGGCCAGGGGGAAAGAAAAAATATAAATTAAAACATAT
AGTATGGGCAAGCAGGGAGCTAGAACGATTCGCAGTTAATCCTGGCCTGTTAGAAACATCAGAAGGCTGT
AGACAAATACTGGGACAGCTACAACCATCCCTTCAGACAGGATCAGAAGAACTTAGATCATTATATAATA
CAGTAGCAACCCTCTATTGTGTGCATCAAAGGATAGAGATAAAAGACACCAAGGAAGCTTTAGACAAGAT
AGAGGAAGAGCAAAACAAAAGTAAGACCACCGCACAGCAAGCGGCCGCTGATCTTCAGACCTGGAGGAGG
AGATATGAGGGACAATTGGAGAAGTGAATTATATAAATATAAAGTAGTAAAAATTGAACCATTAGGAGTA
GCACCCACCAAGGCAAAGAGAAGAGTGGTGCAGAGAGAAAAAAGAGCAGTGGGAATAGGAGCTTTGTTCC
TTGGGTTCTTGGGAGCAGCAGGAAGCACTATGGGCGCAGCGTCAATGACGCTGACGGTACAGGCCAGACA
ATTATTGTCTGGTATAGTGCAGCAGCAGAACAATTTGCTGAGGGCTATTGAGGCGCAACAGCATCTGTTG
CAACTCACAGTCTGGGGCATCAAGCAGCTCCAGGCAAGAATCCTGGCTGTGGAAAGATACCTAAAGGATC
AACAGCTCCTGGGGATTTGGGGTTGCTCTGGAAAACTCATTTGCACCACTGCTGTGCCTTGGAATGCTAG
TTGGAGTAATAAATCTCTGGAACAGATTTGGAATCACACGACCTGGATGGAGTGGGACAGAGAAATTAAC
AATTACACAAGCTTAATACACTCCTTAATTGAAGAATCGCAAAACCAGCAAGAAAAGAATGAACAAGAAT
TATTGGAATTAGATAAATGGGCAAGTTTGTGGAATTGGTTTAACATAACAAATTGGCTGTGGTATATAAA
ATTATTCATAATGATAGTAGGAGGCTTGGTAGGTTTAAGAATAGTTTTTGCTGTACTTTCTATAGTGAAT
AGAGTTAGGCAGGGATATTCACCATTATCGTTTCAGACCCACCTCCCAACCCCGAGGGGACCCGACAGGC
CCGAAGGAATAGAAGAAGAAGGTGGAGAGAGAGACAGAGACAGATCCATTCGATTAGTGAACGGATCTCG
ACGGTATCGATCACGAGACTAGCCTCGAGCGGCCGCCCCCTTCACCGAGGGCCTATTTCCCATGATTCCT
TCATATTTGCATATACGATACAAGGCTGTTAGAGAGATAATTGGAATTAATTTGACTGTAAACACAAAGA
TATTAGTACAAAATACGTGACGTAGAAAGTAATAATTTCTTGGGTAGTTTGCAGTTTTAAAATTATGTTT
TAAAATGGACTATCATATGCTTACCGTAACTTGAAAGTATTTCGATTTCTTGGCTTTATATATCTTGTGG
AAAGGACGAAACACCGGGCAGGTTTACTGCGAGGAAATCTCGAGATTTCCTCGCAGTAAACCTGCTTTTT
GAATTCAGTTATTAATAGTAATCAATTACGGGGTCATTAGTTCATAGCCCATATATGGAGTTCCGCGTTA
CATAACTTACGGTAAATGGCCCGCCTGGCTGACCGCCCAACGACCCCCGCCCATTGACGTCAATAATGAC
GTATGTTCCCATAGTAACGCCAATAGGGACTTTCCATTGACGTCAATGGGTGGAGTATTTACGGTAAGCT
GCCCACTTGGCAGTACATCAAGTGTATCATATGCCAAGTACGCCCCCTATTGACGTCAATGACGGTAAAT
GGCCCGCCTGGCATTATGCCCAGTACATGACCTTATGGGACTTTCCTACTTGGCAGTACATCTACGTATT
AGTCATCGCTATTACCATGGTGATGCGGTTTTGGCAGTACATCAATGGGCGTGGATAGCGGTTTGACTCA
CGGGGATTTCCAAGTCTCCACCCCATTGACGTCAATGGGAGTTTGTTTTGGCACCAAAATCAACGGGACT
TTCCAAAATGTCGTAAGAACTCCGCCCCATTGACGCAAATGGGCGGTAGGCGTGTACGGTGGGAGGTCTA
TATAAGCAGAGCTGGTTTAGTGAACCGTCAGATCCGCTAGCGCTCCCGGTCGCCACCATGGCAATCCAGT
TGCGTTCGCTCTTCCCCTTGGCATTGCCCGGAATGCTGGCCCTCCTTGGCTGGTGGTGGTTTTTCTCTCG
TAAAAAAGACCTGGAGCTGAAGCTGCGCATCCTGCAGAGCACCGTGCCCCGCGCCAGAGACCCCCCTGTG
GCTACAATGGTGAGCAAGGGCGAGGAGCTGTTCACCGGGGTGGTGCCCATCCTGGTCGAGCTGGACGGCG
ACGTAAACGGCCACAAGTTCAGCGTGTCCGGCGAGGGCGAGGGCGATGCCACCTACGGCAAGCTGACCCT
GAAGTTCATCTGCACCACCGGCAAGCTGCCCGTGCCCTGGCCCACCCTCGTGACCACCCTGACCTACGGC
GTGCAGTGCTTCAGCCGCTACCCCGACCACATGAAGCAGCACGACTTCTTCAAGTCCGCCATGCCCGAAG
GCTACGTCCAGGAGCGCACCATCTTCTTCAAGGACGACGGCAACTACAAGACCCGCGCCGAGGTGAAGTT
CGAGGGCGACACCCTGGTGAACCGCATCGAGCTGAAGGGCATCGACTTCAAGGAGGACGGCAACATCCTG
GGGCACAAGCTGGAGTACAACTACAACAGCCACAACGTCTATATCATGGCCGACAAGCAGAAGAACGGCA
TCAAGGTGAACTTCAAGATCCGCCACAACATCGAGGACGGCAGCGTGCAGCTCGCCGACCACTACCAGCA
GAACACCCCCATCGGCGACGGCCCCGTGCTGCTGCCCGACAACCACTACCTGAGCACCCAGTCCGCCCTG
AGCAAAGACCCCAACGAGAAGCGCGATCACATGGTCCTGCTGGAGTTCGTGACCGCCGCCGGGATCACTC
TCGGCATGGACGAGCTGTACAAGTCCGGCCTGAGAAGCAGAGCTCAGGCTAGCAACAGCAGAGTGATGGT
TTATATTGGCATCGCTATTTTTTTGTTTTTGGTGGGCCTGTTTATGAAATAACTCGAGCTCAAGCTTCGA
ATTCTGCAGTCGACGGTACCGCGGGCCCGGGATCCACCGGATCTAGATAACTGATCATAATCAGCCATAC
CACATTTGTAGAGGTTTTACTTGCTTTAAAAAACCTCCCACACCTCCCCCTGAACCTGAAACATAAAATG
AATGCAATTGTTGTTGTTAACTTGTTTATTGCAGCTTATAATGGTTACAAATAAAGCAATAGCATCACAA
ATTTCACAAATAAAGCATTTTTTTCACTGCATTCTAGTTGTGGTTTGTCCAAACTCATCAATGTATCTTA
AAATTCTCGACCTCGAGACAAATGGCAGTATTCATCCACAATTTTAAAAGAAAAGGGGGGATTGGGGGGT
ACAGTGCAGGGGAAAGAATAGTAGACATAATAGCAACAGACATACAAACTAAAGAATTACAAAAACAAAT
TACAAAAATTCAAAATTTTCGGGTTTATTACAGGGACAGCAGAGATCCACTTTGGCCGCGGCTCGAGGGG
G
