>Addgene plasmid #160509 | plko-shmfn2-mito-GFP-ER tethering | depositor partial sequence | sequence record 310841 | puro, CMV promoter, mitochondria-GFP-ER-tethering construct
AATTCTCGACCTCGAGACAAATGGCAGTATTCATCCACAATTTTAAAAGAAAAGGGGGGATTGGGGGGTA
CAGTGCAGGGGAAAGAATAGTAGACATAATAGCAACAGACATACAAACTAAAGAATTACAAAAACAAATT
ACAAAAATTCAAAATTTTCGGGTTTATTACAGGGACAGCAGAGATCCACTTTGGCCGCGGCTCGAGGGGG
TTGGGGTTGCGCCTTTTCCAAGGCAGCCCTGGGTTTGCGCAGGGACGCGGCTGCTCTGGGCGTGGTTCCG
GGAAACGCAGCGGCGCCGACCCTGGGTCTCGCACATTCTTCACGTCCGTTCGCAGCGTCACCCGGATCTT
CGCCGCTACCCTTGTGGGCCCCCCGGCGACGCTTCCTGCTCCGCCCCTAAGTCGGGAAGGTTCCTTGCGG
TTCGCGGCGTGCCGGACGTGACAAACGGAAGCCGCACGTCTCACTAGTACCCTCGCAGACGGACAGCGCC
AGGGAGCAATGGCAGCGCGCCGACCGCGATGGGCTGTGGCCAATAGCGGCTGCTCAGCAGGGCGCGCCGA
GAGCAGCGGCCGGGAAGGGGCGGTGCGGGAGGCGGGGTGTGGGGCGGTAGTGTGGGCCCTGTTCCTGCCC
GCGCGGTGTTCCGCATTCTGCAAGCCTCCGGAGCGCACGTCGGCAGTCGGCTCCCTCGTTGACCGAATCA
CCGACCTCTCTCCCCAGGGGGATCCACCGGAGCTTACCATGACCGAGTACAAGCCCACGGTGCGCCTCGC
CACCCGCGACGACGTCCCCAGGGCCGTACGCACCCTCGCCGCCGCGTTCGCCGACTACCCCGCCACGCGC
CACACCGTCGATCCGGACCGCCACATCGAGCGGGTCACCGAGCTGCAAGAACTCTTCCTCACGCGCGTCG
GGCTCGACATCGGCAAGGTGTGGGTCGCGGACGACGGCGCCGCGGTGGCGGTCTGGACCACGCCGGAGAG
CGTCGAAGCGGGGGCGGTGTTCGCCGAGATCGGCCCGCGCATGGCCGAGTTGAGCGGTTCCCGGCTGGCC
GCGCAGCAACAGATGGAAGGCCTCCTGGCGCCGCACCGGCCCAAGGAGCCCGCGTGGTTCCTGGCCACCG
TCGGCGTCTCGCCCGACCACCAGGGCAAGGGTCTGGGCAGCGCCGTCGTGCTCCCCGGAGTGGAGGCGGC
CGAGCGCGCCGGGGTGCCCGCCTTCCTGGAGACCTCCGCGCCCCGCAACCTCCCCTTCTACGAGCGGCTC
GGCTTCACCGTCACCGCCGACGTCGAGGTGCCCGAAGGACCGCGCACCTGGTGCATGACCCGCAAGCCCG
GTGCCTGACGCCCGCCCCACGACCCGCAGCGCCCGACCGAAAGGAGCGCACGACCCCATGCATCGGTACC
TTTAAGACCAATGACTTACAAGGCAGCTGTAGATCTTAGCCACTTTTTAAAAGAAAAGGGGGGACTGGAA
GGGCTAATTCACTCCCAACGAAGACAAGATCTGCTTTTTGCTTGTACTGGGTCTCTCTGGTTAGACCAGA
TCTGAGCCTGGGAGCTCTCTGGCTAACTAGGGAACCCACTGCTTAAGCCTCAATAAAGCTTGCCTTGAGT
GCTTCAAGTAGTGTGTGCCCGTCTGTTGTGTGACTCCCACTGCTTAAGCCTCAATAAAGCTTGCCTTGAG
TGCTTCAAGTAGTGTGTGCCCGTCTGTTGTGTGACTCTGGTAACTAGAGATCCCTCAGACCCTTTTAGTC
AGTGTGGAAAATCTCTAGCAGTGGCGCCCGAACAGGGACTTGAAAGCGAAAGGGAAACCAGAGGAGCTCT
CTCGACGCAGGACTCGGCTTGCTGAAGCGCGCACGGCAAGAGGCGAGGGGCGGCGACTGGTGAGTACGCC
AAAAATTTTGACTAGCGGAGGCTAGAAGGAGAGAGATGGGTGCGAGAGCGTCAGTATTAAGCGGGGGAGA
ATTAGATCGCGATGGGAAAAAATTCGGTTAAGGCCAGGGGGAAAGAAAAAATATAAATTAAAACATATAG
TATGGGCAAGCAGGGAGCTAGAACGATTCGCAGTTAATCCTGGCCTGTTAGAAACATCAGAAGGCTGTAG
ACAAATACTGGGACAGCTACAACCATCCCTTCAGACAGGATCAGAAGAACTTAGATCATTATATAATACA
GTAGCAACCCTCTATTGTGTGCATCAAAGGATAGAGATAAAAGACACCAAGGAAGCTTTAGACAAGATAG
AGGAAGAGCAAAACAAAAGTAAGACCACCGCACAGCAAGCGGCCGCTGATCTTCAGACCTGGAGGAGGAG
ATATGAGGGACAATTGGAGAAGTGAATTATATAAATATAAAGTAGTAAAAATTGAACCATTAGGAGTAGC
ACCCACCAAGGCAAAGAGAAGAGTGGTGCAGAGAGAAAAAAGAGCAGTGGGAATAGGAGCTTTGTTCCTT
GGGTTCTTGGGAGCAGCAGGAAGCACTATGGGCGCAGCGTCAATGACGCTGACGGTACAGGCCAGACAAT
TATTGTCTGGTATAGTGCAGCAGCAGAACAATTTGCTGAGGGCTATTGAGGCGCAACAGCATCTGTTGCA
ACTCACAGTCTGGGGCATCAAGCAGCTCCAGGCAAGAATCCTGGCTGTGGAAAGATACCTAAAGGATCAA
CAGCTCCTGGGGATTTGGGGTTGCTCTGGAAAACTCATTTGCACCACTGCTGTGCCTTGGAATGCTAGTT
GGAGTAATAAATCTCTGGAACAGATTTGGAATCACACGACCTGGATGGAGTGGGACAGAGAAATTAACAA
TTACACAAGCTTAATACACTCCTTAATTGAAGAATCGCAAAACCAGCAAGAAAAGAATGAACAAGAATTA
TTGGAATTAGATAAATGGGCAAGTTTGTGGAATTGGTTTAACATAACAAATTGGCTGTGGTATATAAAAT
TATTCATAATGATAGTAGGAGGCTTGGTAGGTTTAAGAATAGTTTTTGCTGTACTTTCTATAGTGAATAG
AGTTAGGCAGGGATATTCACCATTATCGTTTCAGACCCACCTCCCAACCCCGAGGGGACCCGACAGGCCC
GAAGGAATAGAAGAAGAAGGTGGAGAGAGAGACAGAGACAGATCCATTCGATTAGTGAACGGATCTCGAC
GGTATCGATCACGAGACTAGCCTCGAGCGGCCGCCCCCTTCACCGAGGGCCTATTTCCCATGATTCCTTC
ATATTTGCATATACGATACAAGGCTGTTAGAGAGATAATTGGAATTAATTTGACTGTAAACACAAAGATA
TTAGTACAAAATACGTGACGTAGAAAGTAATAATTTCTTGGGTAGTTTGCAGTTTTAAAATTATGTTTTA
AAATGGACTATCATATGCTTACCGTAACTTGAAAGTATTTCGATTTCTTGGCTTTATATATCTTGTGGAA
AGGACGAAACACCGGGCAGGTTTACTGCGAGGAAATCTCGAGATTTCCTCGCAGTAAACCTGCTTTTTGA
ATTCAGTTATTAATAGTAATCAATTACGGGGTCATTAGTTCATAGCCCATATATGGAGTTCCGCGTTACA
TAACTTACGGTAAATGGCCCGCCTGGCTGACCGCCCAACGACCCCCGCCCATTGACGTCAATAATGACGT
ATGTTCCCATAGTAACGCCAATAGGGACTTTCCATTGACGTCAATGGGTGGAGTATTTACGGTAAGCTGC
CCACTTGGCAGTACATCAAGTGTATCATATGCCAAGTACGCCCCCTATTGACGTCAATGACGGTAAATGG
CCCGCCTGGCATTATGCCCAGTACATGACCTTATGGGACTTTCCTACTTGGCAGTACATCTACGTATTAG
TCATCGCTATTACCATGGTGATGCGGTTTTGGCAGTACATCAATGGGCGTGGATAGCGGTTTGACTCACG
GGGATTTCCAAGTCTCCACCCCATTGACGTCAATGGGAGTTTGTTTTGGCACCAAAATCAACGGGACTTT
CCAAAATGTCGTAAGAACTCCGCCCCATTGACGCAAATGGGCGGTAGGCGTGTACGGTGGGAGGTCTATA
TAAGCAGAGCTGGTTTAGTGAACCGTCAGATCCGCTAGCGCTCCCGGTCGCCACCATGGCAATCCAGTTG
CGTTCGCTCTTCCCCTTGGCATTGCCCGGAATGCTGGCCCTCCTTGGCTGGTGGTGGTTTTTCTCTCGTA
AAAAAGACCTGGAGCTGAAGCTGCGCATCCTGCAGAGCACCGTGCCCCGCGCCAGAGACCCCCCTGTGGC
TACAATGGTGAGCAAGGGCGAGGAGCTGTTCACCGGGGTGGTGCCCATCCTGGTCGAGCTGGACGGCGAC
GTAAACGGCCACAAGTTCAGCGTGTCCGGCGAGGGCGAGGGCGATGCCACCTACGGCAAGCTGACCCTGA
AGTTCATCTGCACCACCGGCAAGCTGCCCGTGCCCTGGCCCACCCTCGTGACCACCCTGACCTACGGCGT
GCAGTGCTTCAGCCGCTACCCCGACCACATGAAGCAGCACGACTTCTTCAAGTCCGCCATGCCCGAAGGC
TACGTCCAGGAGCGCACCATCTTCTTCAAGGACGACGGCAACTACAAGACCCGCGCCGAGGTGAAGTTCG
AGGGCGACACCCTGGTGAACCGCATCGAGCTGAAGGGCATCGACTTCAAGGAGGACGGCAACATCCTGGG
GCACAAGCTGGAGTACAACTACAACAGCCACAACGTCTATATCATGGCCGACAAGCAGAAGAACGGCATC
AAGGTGAACTTCAAGATCCGCCACAACATCGAGGACGGCAGCGTGCAGCTCGCCGACCACTACCAGCAGA
ACACCCCCATCGGCGACGGCCCCGTGCTGCTGCCCGACAACCACTACCTGAGCACCCAGTCCGCCCTGAG
CAAAGACCCCAACGAGAAGCGCGATCACATGGTCCTGCTGGAGTTCGTGACCGCCGCCGGGATCACTCTC
GGCATGGACGAGCTGTACAAGTCCGGCCTGAGAAGCAGAGCTCAGGCTAGCAACAGCAGAGTGATGGTTT
ATATTGGCATCGCTATTTTTTTGTTTTTGGTGGGCCTGTTTATGAAATAACTCGAGCTCAAGCTTCGAAT
TCTGCAGTCGACGGTACCGCGGGCCCGGGATCCACCGGATCTAGATAACTGATCATAATCAGCCATACCA
CATTTGTAGAGGTTTTACTTGCTTTAAAAAACCTCCCACACCTCCCCCTGAACCTGAAACATAAAATGAA
TGCAATTGTTGTTGTTAACTTGTTTATTGCAGCTTATAATGGTTACAAATAAAGCAATAGCATCACAAAT
TTCACAAATAAAGCATTTTTTTCACTGCATTCTAGTTGTGGTTTGTCCAAACTCATCAATGTATCTTAA
